Addgene plasmid #213220: CXCR3-DuET
Purpose: The DuET construct encodes the named human GPCR engineered with a cleaved hemagglutinin signal peptide, a 5' FLAG and a 3' 1D4 epitope tag optimized for expression in mammalian cells and proteomics studies.
Depositing lab: Thomas Sakmar. Depositing organization: Rockefeller University. Publication: Multiplexed selectivity screening of anti-GPCR antibodies. Dahl L, Kotliar IB, Bendes A, Dodig-Crnkovic T, Fromm S, Elofsson A, Uhlen M, Sakmar TP, Schwenk JM. Sci Adv. 2023 May 3;9(18):eadf9297. doi: 10.1126/sciadv.adf9297. Epub 2023 May 3. PubMed 37134173.
Backbone
  Vector backbone: pcDNA 3.1 (+)
  Vector type: Mammalian Expression
Growth in bacteria
  Bacterial resistance: Ampicillin, 100 μg/mL
  Growth temperature: 37°C
  Growth strain: DH5alpha
  Copy number: High Copy
Gene/Insert
  Gene/Insert name: CXCR3 (alt names: C-X-C motif chemokine receptor 3; CD183, CKR-L2, CMKAR3, GPR9, IP10-R, MigR)
  Species: H. sapiens (human)
  Entrez Gene: CXCR3 (a.k.a. CD182, CD183, CKR-L2, CMKAR3, GPR9, IP10-R, Mig-R, MigR)
  Promoter: CMV, T7
  Tag / fusion protein: FLAG (N terminal on insert); 1D4 (C terminal on insert)
  Cloning method: Gibson Cloning
Terms and licenses: Academic/Nonprofit Terms; Industry Terms: Not Available to Industry
Depositor comments: Class: A, Family: Chemokine. Ensembl ID: ENSG00000186810, Uniprot ID: P49682
How to cite: CXCR3-DuET was a gift from Thomas Sakmar (Addgene plasmid # 213220 ; http://n2t.net/addgene:213220 ; RRID:Addgene_213220)
