[The description below was written by a language model from this plasmid's Addgene catalogue record and pLannotate feature annotations shown in this document.]
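Description:
CXCR3-DuET is a mammalian expression plasmid built on the pcDNA 3.1 (+) backbone that carries the human chemokine receptor CXCR3 (C-X-C motif chemokine receptor 3, also known as CD183 or GPR9), a class A GPCR of the chemokine family. It is propagated in E. coli as a high-copy plasmid through a ColE1/pUC-type origin and is selected with ampicillin via the β-lactamase gene. An f1 origin is also present. For mammalian cells, the backbone supplies an SV40 early promoter driving the neomycin phosphotransferase gene followed by an SV40 polyadenylation signal, which would allow G418 selection of stable transfectants.

The receptor open reading frame sits downstream of the CMV immediate early enhancer and promoter and is terminated by the bovine growth hormone polyadenylation signal. A T7 promoter lies between the CMV promoter and the insert and can be used for in vitro transcription. According to the record, the "DuET" design places a cleavable hemagglutinin signal peptide and a FLAG epitope at the N terminus and a 1D4 epitope at the C terminus. The signal peptide is removed during processing, leaving the FLAG tag exposed at the extracellular N terminus. The automated annotation detects a single FLAG-sized match just upstream of the CXCR3 coding sequence but does not annotate the signal peptide or the 1D4 tag. Several other small hits (HIV-1 LTR, ble, lacI and bom fragments) appear to be backbone remnants or partial matches rather than functional elements. The insert was assembled by Gibson cloning. The construct is intended for expressing dual-tagged receptor in mammalian cells for proteomics work, and the associated study concerns multiplexed selectivity screening of anti-GPCR antibodies.
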