Features (pLannotate 1.2.2; 21 found; start..end, strand, type, name):
    838..942     -  promoter       AmpR promoter: bla
   1001..1053    -  misc_feature   bom (fragment): basis of mobility region from pBR322
   1208..1587    +  enhancer       CMV enhancer: human cytomegalovirus immediate early enhancer
   1588..1791    +  promoter       CMV promoter: human cytomegalovirus (CMV) immediate early promoter
   1787..1820    +  LTR            5' LTR (truncated) (fragment): truncated 5' long terminal repeat (LTR) from HIV-1
   1836..1854    +  promoter       T7 promoter: promoter for bacteriophage T7 RNA polymerase
   1947..1967    +  CDS            3xFLAG (fragment): three tandem FLAG® epitope tags
   1980..3083    +  CDS            CXCR3: CXCR3_HUMAN - Also known as GPR9. Experimental evidence at protein level: Swiss-Prot protein existence level 1. [Isoform 3]: Mediates the activity of CXCL11. From Homo sapiens (Human).
   3214..3438    +  polyA_signal   bGH poly(A) signal: bovine growth hormone polyadenylation signal
   3442..3463    +  promoter       SV40 promoter (fragment): SV40 enhancer and early promoter
   3484..3912    +  rep_origin     f1 ori (sequence partly withheld): f1 bacteriophage origin of replication; arrow indicates direction of (+) strand synthesis
   3926..4255    +  promoter       SV40 promoter: SV40 enhancer and early promoter
   4322..5113    +  CDS            neo: KKA2_KLEPN - Also known as kan, nptII. Experimental evidence at protein level: Swiss-Prot protein existence level 1. Resistance to kanamycin, neomycin, paromomycin, ribostamycin, butirosin and gentamicin B. From Klebsiella pneumoniae.
   5137..5295    +  CDS            ble (fragment): BLE_KLEPN - Experimental evidence at protein level: Swiss-Prot protein existence level 1. Binding protein with a strong affinity to the bleomycin family of antibiotics. Binds to CL990; an antimitotic-antibiotic compound. From Klebsiella pneumoniae.
   5290..5411    +  polyA_signal   SV40 poly(A) signal: SV40 polyadenylation signal
   5484..5500    -  protein_bind   lac operator: The lac repressor binds to the lac operator to inhibit transcription in E. coli. This inhibition can be relieved by adding lactose or isopropyl-β-D-thiogalactopyranoside (IPTG). lac repressor encoded by lacI
   5508..5538    -  promoter       lac promoter: promoter for the E. coli lac operon
   5553..5574    -  protein_bind   CAP binding site: CAP binding activates transcription in the presence of cAMP. E. coli catabolite activator protein
   5587..5679    -  CDS            lacI (fragment): lac repressor; lacI; The lac repressor binds to the lac operator to inhibit transcription in E. coli. This inhibition can be relieved by adding lactose or isopropyl-β-D-thiogalactopyranoside (IPTG).
   5862..6450    -  rep_origin     ori: high-copy-number ColE1/pMB1/pBR322/pUC origin of replication
   6621..837     -  CDS            AmpR (across the origin): β-lactamase; bla; confers resistance to ampicillin, carbenicillin, and related antibiotics
>Addgene plasmid #213220 | CXCR3-DuET | addgene full sequence | sequence record 430782 | Addgene NGS Result
ACCTATCTCAGCGATCTGTCTATTTCGTTCATCCATAGTTGCCTGACTCCCCGTCGTGTAGATAACTACG
ATACGGGAGGGCTTACCATCTGGCCCCAGTGCTGCAATGATACCGCGAGACCCACGCTCACCGGCTCCAG
ATTTATCAGCAATAAACCAGCCAGCCGGAAGGGCCGAGCGCAGAAGTGGTCCTGCAACTTTATCCGCCTC
CATCCAGTCTATTAATTGTTGCCGGGAAGCTAGAGTAAGTAGTTCGCCAGTTAATAGTTTGCGCAACGTT
GTTGCCATTGCTACAGGCATCGTGGTGTCACGCTCGTCGTTTGGTATGGCTTCATTCAGCTCCGGTTCCC
AACGATCAAGGCGAGTTACATGATCCCCCATGTTGTGCAAAAAAGCGGTTAGCTCCTTCGGTCCTCCGAT
CGTTGTCAGAAGTAAGTTGGCCGCAGTGTTATCACTCATGGTTATGGCAGCACTGCATAATTCTCTTACT
GTCATGCCATCCGTAAGATGCTTTTCTGTGACTGGTGAGTACTCAACCAAGTCATTCTGAGAATAGTGTA
TGCGGCGACCGAGTTGCTCTTGCCCGGCGTCAATACGGGATAATACCGCGCCACATAGCAGAACTTTAAA
AGTGCTCATCATTGGAAAACGTTCTTCGGGGCGAAAACTCTCAAGGATCTTACCGCTGTTGAGATCCAGT
TCGATGTAACCCACTCGTGCACCCAACTGATCTTCAGCATCTTTTACTTTCACCAGCGTTTCTGGGTGAG
CAAAAACAGGAAGGCAAAATGCCGCAAAAAAGGGAATAAGGGCGACACGGAAATGTTGAATACTCATACT
CTTCCTTTTTCAATATTATTGAAGCATTTATCAGGGTTATTGTCTCATGAGCGGATACATATTTGAATGT
ATTTAGAAAAATAAACAAATAGGGGTTCCGCGCACATTTCCCCGAAAAGTGCCACCTGACGTCGACGGAT
CGGGAGATCTCCCGATCCCCTATGGTGCACTCTCAGTACAATCTGCTCTGATGCCGCATAGTTAAGCCAG
TATCTGCTCCCTGCTTGTGTGTTGGAGGTCGCTGAGTAGTGCGCGAGCAAAATTTAAGCTACAACAAGGC
AAGGCTTGACCGACATTTGCATGAAGAATCTGCTTAGGGTTAGGCGTTTTGCGCTGCTTCGCGATGTACG
GGCCAGATATACGCGTTGACATTGATTATTGACTAGTTATTAATAGTAATCAATTACGGGGTCATTAGTT
CATAGCCCATATATGGAGTTCCGCGTTACATAACTTACGGTAAATGGCCCGCCTGGCTGACCGCCCAACG
ACCCCCGCCCATTGACGTCAATAATGACGTATGTTCCCATAGTAACGCCAATAGGGACTTTCCATTGACG
TCAATGGGTGGAGTATTTACGGTAAACTGCCCACTTGGCAGTACATCAAGTGTATCATATGCCAAGTACG
CCCCCTATTGACGTCAATGACGGTAAATGGCCCGCCTGGCATTATGCCCAGTACATGACCTTATGGGACT
TTCCTACTTGGCAGTACATCTACGTATTAGTCATCGCTATTACCATGGTGATGCGGTTTTGGCAGTACAT
CAATGGGCGTGGATAGCGGTTTGACTCACGGGGATTTCCAAGTCTCCACCCCATTGACGTCAATGGGAGT
TTGTTTTGGCACCAAAATCAACGGGACTTTCCAAAATGTCGTAACAACTCCGCCCCATTGACGCAAATGG
GCGGTAGGCGTGTACGGTGGGAGGTCTATATAAGCAGAGCTCTCTGGCTAACTAGAGAACCCACTGCTTA
CTGGCTTATCGAAATTAATACGACTCACTATAGGGAGACCCAAGCTGGCTAGCGTTTAAACTTAAGCTTA
GCGCCACCATGAAGACGATCATCGCCCTGAGCTACATCTTCTGCCTGGTATTCGCCGACTACAAGGACGA
TGATGACGCCAGCATCGATATGGTTCTGGAAGTTTCCGACCACCAGGTGCTTAATGATGCGGAAGTTGCG
GCACTGCTGGAAAACTTTAGCTCATCCTATGACTACGGCGAGAACGAGTCAGACTCTTGCTGTACCTCCC
CTCCTTGCCCCCAAGACTTTAGCTTGAATTTCGATCGGGCCTTCCTGCCCGCACTTTACTCTCTGCTGTT
CCTGTTGGGACTGTTGGGCAACGGGGCCGTGGCAGCAGTACTGTTGAGTCGAAGGACTGCCCTGTCCAGT
ACCGATACATTTCTGCTGCACCTCGCCGTGGCTGACACACTGCTGGTTCTGACCCTGCCCCTTTGGGCAG
TCGATGCAGCTGTCCAGTGGGTTTTCGGGAGTGGACTTTGTAAGGTGGCAGGGGCGCTGTTCAATATCAA
CTTCTACGCCGGAGCACTGCTGCTGGCTTGTATAAGCTTCGACCGATATCTGAACATTGTGCACGCCACG
CAACTCTATAGAAGAGGCCCTCCAGCAAGGGTTACACTCACCTGTCTTGCAGTTTGGGGGCTGTGCTTGC
TTTTCGCATTGCCCGACTTCATTTTCCTGAGTGCTCACCATGACGAGCGGCTGAACGCCACTCATTGTCA
ATACAACTTCCCTCAGGTGGGGAGAACAGCGCTGCGAGTGCTGCAGTTGGTGGCCGGATTCCTGCTGCCT
TTGCTGGTGATGGCGTACTGCTACGCGCATATTTTGGCGGTCTTGTTGGTTTCTAGAGGGCAAAGGCGGC
TGAGGGCTATGCGACTGGTCGTTGTGGTGGTTGTCGCCTTCGCGCTCTGCTGGACCCCATACCACCTGGT
GGTGCTGGTTGATATACTGATGGATTTGGGAGCCCTGGCGAGGAATTGCGGTAGAGAAAGCCGGGTCGAC
GTTGCAAAAAGCGTCACCTCAGGGCTGGGCTACATGCACTGTTGTCTGAACCCCCTTCTGTACGCATTCG
TGGGGGTGAAGTTCCGGGAACGCATGTGGATGTTGTTGCTGCGACTGGGTTGCCCTAATCAGCGCGGTCT
GCAGCGACAGCCCAGTTCTTCTCGAAGGGACTCATCATGGTCCGAAACCTCAGAGGCTAGTTATTCTGGC
CTCATCGATACCGGTGGACGCACCGGTGAATTCGATGAGGCCAGCACCACCGTGTCTAAGACCGAGACTT
CTCAGGTGGCCCCTGCCTAACTCGAGTCTAGAGGGCCCGTTTAAACCCGCTGATCAGCCTCGACTGTGCC
TTCTAGTTGCCAGCCATCTGTTGTTTGCCCCTCCCCCGTGCCTTCCTTGACCCTGGAAGGTGCCACTCCC
ACTGTCCTTTCCTAATAAAATGAGGAAATTGCATCGCATTGTCTGAGTAGGTGTCATTCTATTCTGGGGG
GTGGGGTGGGGCAGGACAGCAAGGGGGAGGATTGGGAAGACAATAGCAGGCATGCTGGGGATGCGGTGGG
CTCTATGGCTTCTGAGGCGGAAAGAACCAGCTGGGGCTCTAGGGGGTATCCCC
[124 nt withheld, positions 3484-3607]
C
[91 nt withheld, positions 3609-3699]
A
[49 nt withheld, positions 3701-3749]
CCTTTGACGTTGGAGTCCACGTTCTTT
[37 nt withheld, positions 3777-3813]
ACCCTATCTCGGTCTATTCTTTTGATTTATAAGGGATTTTGCCGATTTCGGCCTATTGGTTAAAAAATGA
GCTGATTTAACAAAAATTTAACGCGAATTAATTCTGTGGAATGTGTGTCAGTTAGGGTGTGGAAAGTCCC
CAGGCTCCCCAGCAGGCAGAAGTATGCAAAGCATGCATCTCAATTAGTCAGCAACCAGGTGTGGAAAGTC
CCCAGGCTCCCCAGCAGGCAGAAGTATGCAAAGCATGCATCTCAATTAGTCAGCAACCATAGTCCCGCCC
CTAACTCCGCCCATCCCGCCCCTAACTCCGCCCAGTTCCGCCCATTCTCCGCCCCATGGCTGACTAATTT
TTTTTATTTATGCAGAGGCCGAGGCCGCCTCTGCCTCTGAGCTATTCCAGAAGTAGTGAGGAGGCTTTTT
TGGAGGCCTAGGCTTTTGCAAAAAGCTCCCGGGAGCTTGTATATCCATTTTCGGATCTGATCAAGAGACA
GGATGAGGATCGTTTCGCATGATTGAACAAGATGGATTGCACGCAGGTTCTCCGGCCGCTTGGGTGGAGA
GGCTATTCGGCTATGACTGGGCACAACAGACAATCGGCTGCTCTGATGCCGCCGTGTTCCGGCTGTCAGC
GCAGGGGCGCCCGGTTCTTTTTGTCAAGACCGACCTGTCCGGTGCCCTGAATGAACTGCAGGACGAGGCA
GCGCGGCTATCGTGGCTGGCCACGACGGGCGTTCCTTGCGCAGCTGTGCTCGACGTTGTCACTGAAGCGG
GAAGGGACTGGCTGCTATTGGGCGAAGTGCCGGGGCAGGATCTCCTGTCATCTCACCTTGCTCCTGCCGA
GAAAGTATCCATCATGGCTGATGCAATGCGGCGGCTGCATACGCTTGATCCGGCTACCTGCCCATTCGAC
CACCAAGCGAAACATCGCATCGAGCGAGCACGTACTCGGATGGAAGCCGGTCTTGTCGATCAGGATGATC
TGGACGAAGAGCATCAGGGGCTCGCGCCAGCCGAACTGTTCGCCAGGCTCAAGGCGCGCATGCCCGACGG
CGAGGATCTCGTCGTGACCCATGGCGATGCCTGCTTGCCGAATATCATGGTGGAAAATGGCCGCTTTTCT
GGATTCATCGACTGTGGCCGGCTGGGTGTGGCGGACCGCTATCAGGACATAGCGTTGGCTACCCGTGATA
TTGCTGAAGAGCTTGGCGGCGAATGGGCTGACCGCTTCCTCGTGCTTTACGGTATCGCCGCTCCCGATTC
GCAGCGCATCGCCTTCTATCGCCTTCTTGACGAGTTCTTCTGAGCGGGACTCTGGGGTTCGAAATGACCG
ACCAAGCGACGCCCAACCTGCCATCACGAGATTTCGATTCCACCGCCGCCTTCTATGAAAGGTTGGGCTT
CGGAATCGTTTTCCGGGACGCCGGCTGGATGATCCTCCAGCGCGGGGATCTCATGCTGGAGTTCTTCGCC
CACCCCAACTTGTTTATTGCAGCTTATAATGGTTACAAATAAAGCAATAGCATCACAAATTTCACAAATA
AAGCATTTTTTTCACTGCATTCTAGTTGTGGTTTGTCCAAACTCATCAATGTATCTTATCATGTCTGTAT
ACCGTCGACCTCTAGCTAGAGCTTGGCGTAATCATGGTCATAGCTGTTTCCTGTGTGAAATTGTTATCCG
CTCACAATTCCACACAACATACGAGCCGGAAGCATAAAGTGTAAAGCCTGGGGTGCCTAATGAGTGAGCT
AACTCACATTAATTGCGTTGCGCTCACTGCCCGCTTTCCAGTCGGGAAACCTGTCGTGCCAGCTGCATTA
ATGAATCGGCCAACGCGCGGGGAGAGGCGGTTTGCGTATTGGGCGCTCTTCCGCTTCCTCGCTCACTGAC
TCGCTGCGCTCGGTCGTTCGGCTGCGGCGAGCGGTATCAGCTCACTCAAAGGCGGTAATACGGTTATCCA
CAGAATCAGGGGATAACGCAGGAAAGAACATGTGAGCAAAAGGCCAGCAAAAGGCCAGGAACCGTAAAAA
GGCCGCGTTGCTGGCGTTTTTCCATAGGCTCCGCCCCCCTGACGAGCATCACAAAAATCGACGCTCAAGT
CAGAGGTGGCGAAACCCGACAGGACTATAAAGATACCAGGCGTTTCCCCCTGGAAGCTCCCTCGTGCGCT
CTCCTGTTCCGACCCTGCCGCTTACCGGATACCTGTCCGCCTTTCTCCCTTCGGGAAGCGTGGCGCTTTC
TCATAGCTCACGCTGTAGGTATCTCAGTTCGGTGTAGGTCGTTCGCTCCAAGCTGGGCTGTGTGCACGAA
CCCCCCGTTCAGCCCGACCGCTGCGCCTTATCCGGTAACTATCGTCTTGAGTCCAACCCGGTAAGACACG
ACTTATCGCCACTGGCAGCAGCCACTGGTAACAGGATTAGCAGAGCGAGGTATGTAGGCGGTGCTACAGA
GTTCTTGAAGTGGTGGCCTAACTACGGCTACACTAGAAGAACGGTATTTGGTATCTGCGCTCTGCTGAAG
CCAGTTACCTTCGGAAAAAGAGTTGGTAGCTCTTGATCCGGCAAACAAACCACCGCTGGTAGCGGTGGTT
TTTTTGTTTGCAAGCAGCAGATTACGCGCAGAAAAAAAGGATCTCAAGAAGATCCTTTGATCTTTTCTAC
GGGGTCTGACGCTCAGTGGAACGAAAACTCACGTTAAGGGATTTTGGTCATGAGATTATCAAAAAGGATC
TTCACCTAGATCCTTTTAAATTAAAAATGAAGTTTTAAATCAATCTAAAGTATATATGAGTAAACTTGGT
CTGACAGTTACCAATGCTTAATCAGTGAGGC
